>Addgene plasmid #99211 | pDB038a | addgene full sequence | sequence record 192359 | Addgene NGS Result
GGCCAAATAGGCCGTTGAGATCCTTTTTTTCTGCGCGTAATCTGCTGCTTGCAAACAAAAAAACCACCGC
TACCAGCGGTGGTTTGTTTGCCGGATCAAGAGCTACCACCTCTTTTTCCGAAGGTAACTGGCTTCAGCAG
AGCGCAGATACCAAATACTGTCCTTCTAGTGTAGCCGTAGTTAGGCCACCACTTCAAGAACTCTGTAGCA
CCGCCTACATACCTCGCTCTGCTAATCCTGTTACCAGTGGCTGCTGCCAGTGGCGATAAGTCGTGTCTTA
CCGGGTTGGACTCAAGACGATAGTTACCGGATAAGGCGCAGCGGTCGGGCTGAACGGGGGGTTCGTGCAC
ACAGCCCAGCTTGGAGCGAACGACCTACACCGAACTGAGATACCTACAGCGTGAGCTATGAGAAAGCGCC
ACGCTTCCCGAAGGGAGAAAGGCGGACAGGTATCCGGTAAGCGGCAGGGTCGGAACAGGAGAGCGCACGA
GGGAGCTTCCAGGGGGAAACGCCTGGTATCTTTATAGTCCTGTCGGGTTTCGCCACCTCTGACTTGAGCG
TCGATTTTTGTGATGCTCGTCAGGGGGGCGGAGCCTATGGAAAAACGCCAGCAACGCGGCCTTTTTACGG
TTCCTGGCCTTTTGCTGGCCTTTTGCTCACATGTTCTTTCCTGCGTTATCCCCTGATTCTGTGGATAACC
GTATTACCGCCTTTGAGTGAGCTGATACCGCTCGCCGCAGCCGAACGACCGAGCGCAGCGAGTCAGTGAG
CGAGGAAGCGGAAGAGCGCCTGATGCGGTATTTTCTCCTTACGCATCTGTGCGGTATTTCACACCGCATA
TGGTGCACTCTCAGTACAATCTGCTCTGATGCCGCATAGTTAAGCCAGTATACACTCCGCTATCGCTACG
TGACTGGGTCATGGCTGCGCCCCGACACCCGCCAACACCCGCTGACGCGCCCTGACGGGCTTGTCTGCTC
CCGGCATCCGCTTACAGACAAGCTGTGACCGTCTCCGGGAGCTGCATGTGTCAGAGGTTTTCACCGTCAT
CACCGAAACGCGCGAGGCAGCTGCGGTAAAGCTCATCAGCGTGGTCGTGAAGCGATTCACAGATGTCTGC
CTGTTCATCCGCGTCCAGCTCGTTGAGTTTCTCCAGAAGCGTTAATGTCTGGCTTCTGATAAAGCGGGCC
ATGTTAAGGGCGGTTTTTTCCTGTTTGGTCACTGATGCCTCCGTGTAAGGGGGATTTCTGTTCATGGGGG
TAATGATACCGATGAAACGAGAGAGGATGCTCACGATACGGGTTACTGATGATGAACAAAGAGGACATCC
GGTCAAATAAAACGAAAGGCTCAGTCGAAAGACTGGGCCTTTCGTTTTGCTGAGGAGACTTAGGGACCCT
GATGAAATTCGCCACTTGTTAGTGTAATTCGCTAACTCATCCTGGCATGTTGCTGTTGATTCTTCAATCA
GATCTTTATAAATCAAAAAGATAAAAAATTGGCACGCAAATTGTATTAACAGTTCAGCAGGACAATCCTG
AACGCAGAAATCAAGAGGACAACATTACCTGCAGGTGCAGTAAGGAGGAAAAAAAAA
[83 nt withheld, positions 1598-1680]
TAG
[98 nt withheld, positions 1684-1781]
A
[305 nt withheld, positions 1783-2087]
G
[59 nt withheld, positions 2089-2147]
G
[116 nt withheld, positions 2149-2264]
CCAATCGTCTGACCTGCCTCAACCTCCTGTC
[82 nt withheld, positions 2296-2377]
GCTCTGAGGGA
[161 nt withheld, positions 2389-2549]
T
[41 nt withheld, positions 2551-2591]
T
[62 nt withheld, positions 2593-2654]
A
[35 nt withheld, positions 2656-2690]
CCTCCCTCAATCGGTTGAATGTCGCCCTTTTGTCTTTGGCGCTGGTAAACCTTACGAGTTCAGTATCGAC
TGCGATAAGATCAACCTGTTCCGC
[50 nt withheld, positions 2785-2834]
T
[37 nt withheld, positions 2836-2872]
GAAATTTGGAAACTTTTTGCTTACATACCAACCTCCCCAATTTTCCCAAACAGAGGTAATGAAACGTTTG
GTTAAATTAGGTCGCATCTCTGAGGAGTGTGGTTTTGATACCGTATGGTTACTGGAGCATCATTTCACGG
AGTTTGGTTTGCTTGGTAACCCTTATGTCGCTGCTGCATATTTACTTGGCGCGACTAAAAAATTGAATGT
AGGAACTGCCGCTATTGTTCTTCCCACAGCCCATCCAGTACGCCAACTTGAAGATGTGAATTTATTGGAT
CAAATGTCAAAAGGACGATTTCGGTTTGGTATTTGCCGAGGGCTTTACAACAAGGACTTTCGCGTATTCG
GCACAGATATGAATAACAGTCGCGCCTTAGCGGAATGCTGGTACGGGCTGATAAAGAATGGCATGACAGA
GGGATATATGGAAGCTGATAATGAACATATCAAGTTCCATAAGGTAAAAGTAAACCCCGCGGCGTATAGC
AGAGGTGGCGCACCGGTTTATGTGGTGGCTGAATCAGCTTCGACGACTGAGTGGGCTGCTCAATTTGGCC
TACCGATGATATTAAGTTGGATTATAAATACTAACGAAAAGAAAGCACAACTTGAGCTTTATAATGAAGT
GGCTCAAGAATATGGGCACGATATTCATAATATCGACCATTGCTTATCATATATAACATCTGTAGATCAT
GACTCAATTAAAGCGAAAGAGATTTGCCGGAAATTTCTGGGGCATTGGTATGATTCTTATGTGAATGCTA
CGACTATTTTTGATGATTCAGACCAAACAAGAGGTTATGATTTCAATAAAGGGCAGTGGCGTGACTTTGT
ATTAAAAGGACATAAAGATACTAATCGCCGTATTGATTACAGTTACGAAATCAATCCCGTGGGAACGCCG
CAGGAATGTATTGACATAATTCAAAAAGACATTGATGCTACAGGAATATCAAATATTTGTTGTGGATTTG
AAGCTAATGGAACAGTAGACGAAATTATTGCTTCCATGAAGCTCTTCCAGTCTGATGTCATGCCATTTCT
TAAAGAAAAACAACGTTCGCTATTATATTATGGCGGTGGCGGTAGCGGCGGTGGCGGTAGCGGCGGTGGC
GGTAGCGGCGGTGGCGGTAGCAAATTTGGATTGTTCTTCCTTAACTTCATCAATTCAACAACTGTTCAAG
AACAGAGTATAGTTCGCATGCAGGAAATAACGGAGTATGTTGATAAGTTGAATTTTGAACAGATTTTAGT
GTATGAAAATCATTTTTCAGATAATGGTGTTGTCGGCGCTCCTCTGACTGTTTCTGGTTTTCTGCTCGGT
TTAACAGAGAAAATTAAAATTGGTTCATTAAATCACATCATTACAACTCATCATCCTGTCCGCATAGCGG
AGGAAGCTTGCTTATTGGATCAGTTAAGTGAAGGGAGATTTATTTTAGGGTTTAGTGATTGCGAAAAAAA
AGATGAAATGCATTTTTTTAATCGCCCGGTTGAATATCAACAGCAACTATTTGAAGAGTGTTATGAAATC
ATTAACGATGCTTTAACAACAGGCTATTGTAATCCAGATAACGATTTTTATAGCTTCCCTAAAATATCTG
TAAATCCCCATGCTTATACGCCAGGCGGACCTCGGAAATATGTAACAGCAACCAGTCATCATATTGTTGA
GTGGGCGGCCAAAAAAGGTATTCCTCTCATCTTTAAGTGGGATGATTCTAATGATGTTAGATATGAATAT
GCTGAAAGATATAAAGCCGTTGCGGATAAATATGACGTTGACCTATCAGAGATAGACCATCAGTTAATGA
TATTAGTTAACTATAACGAAGATAGTAATAAAGCTAAACAAGAGACGCGTGCATTTATTAGTGATTATGT
TCTTGAAATGCACCCTAATGAAAATTTCGAAAATAAACTTGAAGAAATAATTGCAGAAAACGCTGTCGGA
AATTATACGGAGTGTATAACTGCGGCTAAGTTGGCAATTGAAAAGTGTGGTGCGAAAAGTGTATTGCTGT
CCTTTGAACCAATGAATGATTTGATGAGCCAAAAAAATGTAATCAATATTGTTGATGATAATATTAAGAA
GTACCACACGGAATATACCTAAACGGAGCCAATGTACGCAAAAAACCCCGCTTCAGCGGGGTTTTTTCGC
CAAAAAAAACCCCGCCCTGTCAGGGGCGGGGTTTTTTTTTAGGGCCCTACTGACTGTCCGTGTGCTTCTC
AAATGCCTGAGGCCAGTTTGCTCAGGCTCTCCCCGTGGAGGTAATAATTGACGATATGATCAGTGCACGG
CTAACTAAGCGGCCTGCTGACTTTCTCGCCGATCAAAAGGCATTTTGCTATTAAGGGATTGACGAGGGCG
TATCTGCGCAGTAAGATGCGCCCCGCATTCGGAAACCTGATCATGTAGATCGAATGGACTCTAAATCCGT
TCAGCCGGGTTAGATTCCCGGGGTTTCCGCCAGGATCCGTCGACCTGCAGATCCTTAGCGAAAGCTAAGG
ATTTTTTTTAAGCTTCTGCCATTCATCCGCTTATTATCACTTATTCAGGCGTAGCAACCAGGCGTTTAAG
GGCACCAATAACTGCCTTAAAAAAATTACGCCCCGCCCTGCCACTCATCGCAGTACTGTTGTAATTCATT
AAGCATTCTGCCGACGTTCATCGGATCCCGGGCCCGTCGACTGCAGAGGCCTGCATGCAAGCTTGGCGTA
ATCATGATGGACTTAATTAACGGCACTCCTCAGCAAATATAATGACCCTCTTGATAACCCAAGAGGGCAT
TTTTTAATGCCCATGGCGTTTATTTGCCGACTACCTTGGTGATCTCGCCTTTCACGTAGTGGACAAATTC
TTCCAACTGATCTGCGCGCGAGGCCAAGCGATCTTCTTCTTGTCCAAGATAAGCCTGTCTAGCTTCAAGT
ATGACGGGCTGATACTGGGCCGGCAGGCGCTCCATTGCCCAGTCGGCAGCGACATCCTTCGGCGCGATTT
TGCCGGTTACTGCGCTGTACCAAATGCGGGACAACGTAAGCACTACATTTCGCTCATCGCCAGCCCAGTC
GGGCGGCGAGTTCCATAGCGTTAAGGTTTCATTTAGCGCCTCAAATAGATCCTGTTCAGGAACCGGATCA
AAGAGTTCCTCCGCCGCTGGACCTACCAAGGCAACGCTATGTTCTCTTGCTTTTGTCAGCAAGATAGCCA
GATCAATGTCGATCGTGGCTGGCTCGAAGATACCTGCAAGAATGTCATTGCGCTGCCATTCTCCAAATTG
CAGTTCGCGCTTAGCTGGATAACGCCACGGAATGATGTCGTCGTGCACAACAATGGTGACTTCTACAGCG
CGGAGAATCTCGCTCTCTCCAGGGGAAGCCGAAGTTTCCAAAAGGTCGTTGATCAAAGCTCGCCGCGTTG
TTTCATCAAGCCTTACGGTCACCGTAACCAGCAAATCAATATCACTGTGTGGCTTCAGGCCGCCATCCAC
TGCGGAGCCGTACAAATGTACGGCCAGCAACGTCGGTTCGAGATGGCGCTCGATGACGCCAACTACCTCT
GATAGTTGAGTCGATACTTCGGCGATCACCGCTTCCCTCATACTCTTCCTTTTTCAATATTATTGAAGCA
TTTATCAGGGTTATTGTTTCATGAGCGTATACATATTTGAATGTATTTAGAAAAATATTAATTGCGTTGC
GCTCACTGCCCGCTTTCCA
Features (pLannotate 1.2.2; 13 found; start..end, strand, type, name):
     15..603     +  rep_origin     ori: high-copy-number ColE1/pMB1/pBR322/pUC origin of replication
    789..929     -  misc_feature   bom: basis of mobility region from pBR322
   1031..1222    -  CDS            rop: Rop protein, which maintains plasmids at low copy number; rop
   1263..1319    +  CDS            mbeC (fragment): MBEC_ECOLX - Experimental evidence at protein level: Swiss-Prot protein existence level 1. Required for efficient mobilization of ColE1 plasmid and is thus essential to promote the specific transfer of the plasmid during conjugation. Probably functions by inducing DNA bending, helping the MbeA relaxase to melt the DNA around the nic site and cleave the phosphodiester bond. Binds specifically double-stranded DNA (dsDNA) containing the ColE1 oriT but does not recognize the inverted repeat (IR). From Escherichia coli.
   1334..1378    +  terminator     rrnB T1 terminator: transcription terminator T1 from the E. coli rrnB gene
   1598..2871    +  CDS            M13 gene III (fragment) (sequence partly withheld): pIII; III; minor coat protein
   2871..3950    +  CDS            luxA (sequence partly withheld): LUXA1_PHOLU - Experimental evidence at protein level: Swiss-Prot protein existence level 1. Light-emitting reaction in luminous bacteria. From Photorhabdus luminescens (Xenorhabdus luminescens).
   4014..4994    +  CDS            LuxB: LuxB luciferase subunit; luxB; from the Photorhabdus luminescens bioluminescence operon
   5282..5350    +  ncRNA          tRNA: Accession: RF00005 - tRNA
   5373..5402    +  terminator     bacterial terminator (fragment): putative bacterial transcription terminator
   5488..5547    -  CDS            CmR (fragment): chloramphenicol acetyltransferase; cat; confers resistance to chloramphenicol
   5692..6483    -  CDS            SmR: aminoglycoside adenylyltransferase (Murphy, 1985); aadA; confers resistance to spectinomycin and streptomycin
   6484..6569    -  promoter       AmpR promoter (fragment): bla
