[The description below was written by a language model from this plasmid's Addgene catalogue record and pLannotate feature annotations shown in this document.]
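Description:
pDB038a is a 6.6 kb bacterial accessory plasmid for phage-assisted continuous evolution (PACE) of pyrrolysyl-tRNA synthetase (PylRS) variants in E. coli. It is built on a ColE1-type backbone listed as high copy. The annotated sequence shows the ColE1/pMB1 origin together with the bom site, a rop gene and a short mbeC fragment carried over from the parental replicon. Selection is with spectinomycin through aadA (SmR), which appears to be driven by a fragment of the bla (AmpR) promoter. A small, presumably non-functional remnant of a chloramphenicol acetyltransferase gene is also present.

The roughly 4.3 kb synthetic insert holds two expression units. In the first, the phage shock promoter Ppsp, which is induced by filamentous phage infection, and a ribosome-binding site designated SD8 drive M13 gene III followed by the Photorhabdus luminescens luciferase genes luxA and luxB. An rrnB T1 terminator lies upstream, insulating this unit from read-through. Gene III carries amber stop codons at positions 29 and 184, so full-length pIII, the minor coat protein needed for infectious progeny phage, is made only if both codons are suppressed. In the second unit, the proK promoter expresses pylT, the pyrrolysine amber suppressor tRNA, annotated as a tRNA followed by a terminator.

Because the plasmid provides the tRNA but no synthetase, suppression depends on an active PylRS, which in PACE is typically encoded by a selection phage lacking gene III. Phage propagation is thereby tied to aminoacylation activity, and requiring two suppression events presumably raises the selection stringency. The co-transcribed luxAB offers a luminescence readout of activity from the Ppsp cassette.
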