Addgene plasmid #99211: pDB038a
Purpose: Accessory plasmid for PACE of PylRS variants
Depositing lab: David Liu. Depositing organization: Harvard University. Publication: Continuous directed evolution of aminoacyl-tRNA synthetases. Bryson DI, Fan C, Guo LT, Miller C, Soll D, Liu DR. Nat Chem Biol. 2017 Oct 16. doi: 10.1038/nchembio.2474. PubMed 29035361.
Backbone
  Vector backbone: ColE1
  Backbone manufacturer: David Liu Lab
  Backbone size w/o insert (bp): 2343
  Total vector size (bp): 6601
  Vector type: Bacterial Expression
Growth in bacteria
  Bacterial resistance: Spectinomycin, 50 μg/mL
  Growth temperature: 37°C
  Growth strain: DH5alpha
  Copy number: High Copy
Gene/Insert
  Gene/Insert name: Ppsp [SD8] gIII(P29*,Y184*), luxAB; PproK pylT
  Species: Synthetic
  Insert size (bp): 4258
  Mutation: amber codons at positions 29 and 184 of gIII
  Promoter: Ppsp and PproK
  Cloning method: Ligation Independent Cloning
  Sequencing primers: 5′ n/a; 3′ n/a
Terms and licenses: Academic/Nonprofit Terms; Industry Terms: Not Available to Industry
How to cite: pDB038a was a gift from David Liu (Addgene plasmid # 99211 ; http://n2t.net/addgene:99211 ; RRID:Addgene_99211)
